Addgene plasmid #236861: NanoBRET BiBRET Vector, NanoLuc-HRAS WT-CRAF RBD-HaloTag
Purpose: Express NanoLuc(R)-HRAS WT-CRAF RBD-HaloTag(R) in Mammalian Cells under a CMV promoter
Depositing lab: Promega Corporation.
Backbone
  Vector backbone: pFC221K HaloTag(R) CMV-Blast BiBRET Vector and pFN224C NanoLuc(R) CMV-Neo BiBRET-Balanced Vector
  Vector type: Mammalian Expression
  Selectable markers: Blasticidin
Growth in bacteria
  Bacterial resistance: Kanamycin, 50 μg/mL
  Growth temperature: 37°C
  Growth strain: DH5alpha
  Copy number: High Copy
Gene/Insert 1
  Gene/Insert name: HRAS
  Species: H. sapiens (human)
  Mutation: None
  Entrez Gene: HRAS (a.k.a. C-BAS/HAS, C-H-RAS, C-HA-RAS1, CTLO, H-RASIDX, HAMSV, HRAS1, RASH1, p21ras)
  Promoter: CMV
  Tag / fusion protein: NanoLuc (R) (N terminal on backbone)
  Cloning method: Other
Gene/Insert 2
  Gene/Insert name: cRAF(RBD)
  Species: H. sapiens (human)
  Entrez Gene: RAF1 (a.k.a. CMD1NN, CRAF, NS5, Raf-1, c-Raf)
  Tag / fusion protein: HaloTag (R) (C terminal on backbone)
Terms and licenses: Academic/Nonprofit Terms; Industry Terms
How to cite: NanoBRET BiBRET Vector, NanoLuc-HRAS WT-CRAF RBD-HaloTag was a gift from Promega Corporation (Addgene plasmid # 236861 ; http://n2t.net/addgene:236861 ; RRID:Addgene_236861)
