[The description below was written by a language model from this plasmid's Addgene catalogue record and pLannotate feature annotations shown in this document.]
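Description:
NanoBRET BiBRET Vector, NanoLuc-HRAS WT-CRAF RBD-HaloTag is a mammalian expression plasmid of about 6.7 kb, assembled from two Promega BiBRET backbones (a HaloTag CMV-Blast vector and a NanoLuc CMV-Neo "balanced" vector). A single plasmid therefore delivers both partners of a bioluminescence resonance energy transfer pair. It replicates in E. coli at high copy from a ColE1/pUC-type origin and is selected with kanamycin through an nptII (neo) gene driven by the bacterial EM7 promoter. Mammalian cells can be selected with blasticidin via an SV40 promoter–BSD–synthetic poly(A) cassette. A single loxP site lies next to the EM7-neo unit; the record does not state its purpose.

The payload is arranged bidirectionally around a shared CMV enhancer. In one direction, the full CMV promoter and a chimeric β-globin/immunoglobulin intron drive a RAF1 fragment, the Ras-binding domain of human CRAF. This is fused through a TEV protease site to a C-terminal HaloTag and ends at an SV40 poly(A) signal. In the other direction, a minimal CMV promoter fragment drives NanoLuc fused to the N-terminus of wild-type human HRAS, also followed by an SV40 poly(A). T7 and SP6 phage promoters sit upstream of the respective reading frames.

In cells, NanoLuc-HRAS acts as the energy donor and the HaloTag fusion, once labelled with a fluorescent chloroalkane ligand, acts as the acceptor. The BRET signal thus reports the HRAS–CRAF RBD interaction in living cells.

The second, 2.9 kb sequence record is flagged as an incorrect NGS result. It covers only the backbone and resistance cassettes and lacks both fusion genes.
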