Features (pLannotate 1.2.2; 9 found; start..end, strand, type, name):
    398..446     -  polyA_signal   poly(A) signal: synthetic polyadenylation signal
    470..868     -  CDS            BSD: blasticidin S deaminase; Aspergillus terreus BSD; confers resistance to blasticidin
    899..1256    -  promoter       SV40 promoter: SV40 enhancer and early promoter
   1335..1416    -  polyA_signal   SV40 poly(A) signal: SV40 polyadenylation signal
   1439..1507    -  CDS            large T antigen (fragment): large T antigen from SV40 (simian virus 40)
   1531..1564    +  protein_bind   loxP: Cre-mediated recombination occurs in the 8-bp core sequence (GCATACAT). Cre recombinase
   1574..1621    +  promoter       EM7 promoter: synthetic bacterial promoter&nbsp
   1653..2444    +  CDS            neo: KKA2_KLEPN - Also known as kan, nptII. Experimental evidence at protein level: Swiss-Prot protein existence level 1. Resistance to kanamycin, neomycin, paromomycin, ribostamycin, butirosin and gentamicin B. From Klebsiella pneumoniae.
   2605..272     -  rep_origin     ori (across the origin): high-copy-number ColE1/pMB1/pBR322/pUC origin of replication
>Addgene plasmid #236861 | NanoBRET BiBRET Vector, NanoLuc-HRAS WT-CRAF RBD-HaloTag | addgene full sequence | sequence record 472950 | Incorrect Addgene NGS Result
ACCCGGTAAGACACGACTTATCGCCACTGGCAGCAGCCACTGGTAACAGGATTAGCAGAGCGAGGTATGT
AGGCGGTGCTACAGAGTTCTTGAAGTGGTGGCCTAACTACGGCTACACTAGAAGGACAGTATTTGGTATC
TGCGCTCTGCTGAAGCCAGTTACCTTCGGAAAAAGAGTTGGTAGCTCTTGATCCGGCAAACAAACCACCG
CTGGTAGCGGTGGTTTTTTTGTTTGCAAGCAGCAGATTACGCGCAGAAAAAAAGGATTTCAAGAAGATCC
TTTGATCTTTTCTACGGGGTCTGACGCTCAGTGGAACGAAAACTCACGTTAAGGGATTTTGGTCATGAGA
TTATCAAAAAGGATCTTCACCTAGATCCTTTTATAGTCCGGAATCGTCACACAAAAAACCAACACACAGA
TGTAATGAAAATAAAGATATTTTATTGCGGCCATCGTGATGGCTAGAGTTTAGCCCTCCCACACATAACC
AGAGGGCAGCAATTCACGAATCCCAACTGCCGTCGGCTGTCCATCACTGTCCTTCACTATGGCTTTGATC
CCAGGATGCAGATCGAGAAGCACCTGTCGGCACCGTCCGCAGGGGCTCAAGATGCCCCTGTTCTCATTTC
CGATCGCGACGATACAAGTCAGGTTGCCAGCTGCCGCAGCAGCAGCAGTGCCCAGCACCACGAGTTCTGC
ACAAGGTCCCCCAGTAAAATGATATACATTGACACCAGTGAAGATGCGGCCGTCGCTAGAGAGAGCTGCG
CTGGCGACGCTGTAGTCTTCAGAGATGGGGATGCTGTTGATTGTAGCCGTTGCTCTTTCAATGAGGGTGG
ATTCTTCTTGAGACAAAGGCTTGGCCATGGTGGCGCTAGTGTCAGAAGAATCGAGCTTTTTGCAAAAGCC
TAGGCCTCCAAAAAAGCCTCCTCACTACTTCTGGAATAGCTCAGAGGCCGAGGCGGCCTCGGCCTCTGCA
TAAATAAAAAAAATTAGTCAGCCATGGGGCGGAGAATGGGCGGAACTGGGCGGAGTTAGGGGCGGGATGG
GCGGAGTTAGGGGCGGGACTATGGTTGCTGACTAATTGAGATGCATGCTTTGCATACTTCTGCCTGCTGG
GGAGCCTGGGGACTTTCCACACCTGGTTGCTGACTAATTGAGATGCATGCTTTGCATACTTCTGCCTGCT
GGGGAGCCTGGGGACTTTCCACACCCTAACTGACACACATTCCACAGCTGGTTCTTTCCGCCTCAGAAGG
TACCTAACCAAGTTCCTCTTTCAGAGGTTATTTCAGGCCATGGTGCTGCGCAAGACGCGTTAATTAAGAC
GTCGGCAGTGAAAAAAATGCTTTATTTGTGAAATTTGTGATGCTATTGCTTTATTTGTAACCATTATAAG
CTGCAATAAACAAGTTAACAACAACAATTGCATTCATTTTATGTTTCAGGTTCAGGGGGAGATGTGGGAG
GTTTTTTTAAGCAAGTAAAACCTCTACAAATGTGGTAAAATCTTAATTAAGAATTCTAATATAACTTCGT
ATAGCATACATTATACGAAGTTATGGATCCACTGTTGACAATTAATCATCGGCATAGTATATCGGCATAG
TATAATACGACAAGGTGAGGAACTAAACCCAGGAGGCAGATCATGATTGAACAAGATGGATTGCACGCAG
GTTCTCCGGCCGCTTGGGTGGAGAGGCTATTCGGCTATGACTGGGCACAACAGACAATCGGCTGCTCTGA
TGCCGCCGTGTTCCGGCTGTCAGCGCAGGGGCGCCCGGTTCTTTTTGTCAAGACCGACCTGTCCGGTGCC
CTGAATGAACTGCAGGACGAGGCAGCGCGGCTATCGTGGCTGGCCACGACGGGCGTTCCTTGCGCAGCTG
TGCTCGACGTTGTCACTGAAGCGGGAAGGGACTGGCTGCTATTGGGCGAAGTGCCGGGGCAGGATCTCCT
GTCATCTCACCTTGCTCCTGCCGAGAAAGTATCCATCATGGCTGATGCAATGCGGCGGCTGCATACGCTT
GATCCGGCTACCTGCCCATTCGACCACCAAGCGAAACATCGCATCGAGCGAGCACGTACTCGGATGGAAG
CCGGTCTTGTCGATCAGGATGATCTGGACGAAGAGCATCAGGGGCTCGCGCCAGCCGAACTGTTCGCCAG
GCTCAAGGCGCGCATGCCCGACGGCGAGGATCTCGTCGTGACCCATGGCGATGCCTGCTTGCCGAATATC
ATGGTGGAAAATGGCCGCTTTTCTGGATTCATCGACTGTGGCCGGCTGGGTGTGGCGGACCGCTATCAGG
ACATAGCGTTGGCTACCCGTGATATTGCTGAAGAGCTTGGCGGCGAATGGGCTGACCGCTTCCTCGTGCT
TTACGGTATCGCCGCTCCCGATTCGCAGCGCATCGCCTTCTATCGCCTTCTTGACGAGTTCTTCTGATTC
GAAATGACCGACCAAGCGACGCCCAACCGGTATCAGCTCACTCAAAGGCGGTAATACGGTTATCCACAGA
ATCAGGGGATAACGCAGGAAAGAACATGTGAGCAAAAGGCCAGCAAAAGGCCAGGAACCGTAAAAAGGCC
GCGTTGCTGGCGTTTTTCCATAGGCTCCGCCCCCCTGACGAGCATCACAAAAATCGACGCTCAAGTCAGA
GGTGGCGAAACCCGACAGGACTATAAAGATACCAGGCGTTTCCCCCTGGAAGCTCCCTCGTGCGCTCTCC
TGTTCCGACCCTGCCGCTTACCGGATACCTGTCCGCCTTTCTCCCTTCGGGAAGCGTGGCGCTTTCTCAT
AGCTCACGCTGTAGGTATCTCAGTTCGGTGTAGGTCGTTCGCTCCAAGCTGGGCTGTGTGCACGAACCCC
CCGTTCAGCCCGACCGCTGCGCCTTATCCGGTAACTATCGTCTTGAGTCCA
