Features (pLannotate 1.2.2; 25 found; start..end, strand, type, name):
      1..589     +  rep_origin     ori: high-copy-number ColE1/pMB1/pBR322/pUC origin of replication
    750..1541    -  CDS            neo: KKA2_KLEPN - Also known as kan, nptII. Experimental evidence at protein level: Swiss-Prot protein existence level 1. Resistance to kanamycin, neomycin, paromomycin, ribostamycin, butirosin and gentamicin B. From Klebsiella pneumoniae.
   1573..1620    -  promoter       EM7 promoter: synthetic bacterial promoter&nbsp
   1630..1663    -  protein_bind   loxP: Cre-mediated recombination occurs in the 8-bp core sequence (GCATACAT). Cre recombinase
   1687..1755    +  CDS            large T antigen (fragment): large T antigen from SV40 (simian virus 40)
   1778..1899    +  polyA_signal   SV40 poly(A) signal: SV40 polyadenylation signal
   1925..1952    -  CDS            SET1 (fragment): solubility-enhancement tag derived from T7 phage gene 10B
   1948..1976    -  misc_feature   MCS (fragment): pUC18/19 multiple cloning site
   1987..2870    -  CDS            HaloTag® (fragment): modified bacterial dehalogenase that forms covalent bonds with chloroalkane derivatives
   2886..2906    -  CDS            TEV site: tobacco etch virus (TEV) protease recognition and cleavage site
   2919..3176    -  CDS            RAF1 (fragment): RAF1_HUMAN - Also known as RAF. Experimental evidence at protein level: Swiss-Prot protein existence level 1. Serine/threonine-protein kinase that acts as a regulatory link between the membrane-associated Ras GTPases and the MAPK/ERK cascade, and this critical regulatory link functions as a switch determining cell fate decisions including proliferation, differentiation, apoptosis, survival and oncogenic transformation. RAF1 activation initiates a mitogen-activated protein kinase (MAPK) cascade that comprises a sequential phosphorylation of the dual-specific MAPK kinases (MAP2K1/MEK1 and MAP2K2
   3193..3211    -  promoter       T7 promoter: promoter for bacteriophage T7 RNA polymerase
   3255..3387    -  intron         chimeric intron: chimera between introns from human β-globin and immunoglobulin heavy chain genes
   3526..3725    -  promoter       CMV promoter: human cytomegalovirus (CMV) immediate early promoter
   3727..4092    -  enhancer       CMV enhancer: human cytomegalovirus immediate early enhancer
   4102..4124    +  promoter       minimal CMV promoter (fragment): human cytomegalovirus (CMV) immediate early promoter
   4150..4168    +  promoter       SP6 promoter: promoter for bacteriophage SP6 RNA polymerase
   4207..4719    +  CDS            Nluc: NanoLuc® luciferase human codon-optimized
   4741..5310    +  CDS            H-Ras (sequence partly withheld): human small GTPase proto-oncoprotein
   5319..5351    +  misc_feature   MCS (fragment): pUC18/19 multiple cloning site
   5407..5490    +  CDS            large T antigen (fragment): large T antigen from SV40 (simian virus 40)
   5513..5594    +  polyA_signal   SV40 poly(A) signal: SV40 polyadenylation signal
   5673..6030    +  promoter       SV40 promoter: SV40 enhancer and early promoter
   6061..6459    +  CDS            BSD: blasticidin S deaminase; Aspergillus terreus BSD; confers resistance to blasticidin
   6483..6531    +  polyA_signal   poly(A) signal: synthetic polyadenylation signal
>Addgene plasmid #236861 | NanoBRET BiBRET Vector, NanoLuc-HRAS WT-CRAF RBD-HaloTag | addgene full sequence | sequence record 474106 | Addgene Long Read Sequencing Result
TTGAAATCCTTTTTTTCTGCGCGTAATCTGCTGCTTGCAAACAAAAAAACCACCGCTACCAGCGGTGGTT
TGTTTGCCGGATCAAGAGCTACCAACTCTTTTTCCGAAGGTAACTGGCTTCAGCAGAGCGCAGATACCAA
ATACTGTCCTTCTAGTGTAGCCGTAGTTAGGCCACCACTTCAAGAACTCTGTAGCACCGCCTACATACCT
CGCTCTGCTAATCCTGTTACCAGTGGCTGCTGCCAGTGGCGATAAGTCGTGTCTTACCGGGTTGGACTCA
AGACGATAGTTACCGGATAAGGCGCAGCGGTCGGGCTGAACGGGGGGTTCGTGCACACAGCCCAGCTTGG
AGCGAACGACCTACACCGAACTGAGATACCTACAGCGTGAGCTATGAGAAAGCGCCACGCTTCCCGAAGG
GAGAAAGGCGGACAGGTATCCGGTAAGCGGCAGGGTCGGAACAGGAGAGCGCACGAGGGAGCTTCCAGGG
GGAAACGCCTGGTATCTTTATAGTCCTGTCGGGTTTCGCCACCTCTGACTTGAGCGTCGATTTTTGTGAT
GCTCGTCAGGGGGGCGGAGCCTATGGAAAAACGCCAGCAACGCGGCCTTTTTACGGTTCCTGGCCTTTTG
CTGGCCTTTTGCTCACATGTTCTTTCCTGCGTTATCCCCTGATTCTGTGGATAACCGTATTACCGCCTTT
GAGTGAGCTGATACCGGTTGGGCGTCGCTTGGTCGGTCATTTCGAATCAGAAGAACTCGTCAAGAAGGCG
ATAGAAGGCGATGCGCTGCGAATCGGGAGCGGCGATACCGTAAAGCACGAGGAAGCGGTCAGCCCATTCG
CCGCCAAGCTCTTCAGCAATATCACGGGTAGCCAACGCTATGTCCTGATAGCGGTCCGCCACACCCAGCC
GGCCACAGTCGATGAATCCAGAAAAGCGGCCATTTTCCACCATGATATTCGGCAAGCAGGCATCGCCATG
GGTCACGACGAGATCCTCGCCGTCGGGCATGCGCGCCTTGAGCCTGGCGAACAGTTCGGCTGGCGCGAGC
CCCTGATGCTCTTCGTCCAGATCATCCTGATCGACAAGACCGGCTTCCATCCGAGTACGTGCTCGCTCGA
TGCGATGTTTCGCTTGGTGGTCGAATGGGCAGGTAGCCGGATCAAGCGTATGCAGCCGCCGCATTGCATC
AGCCATGATGGATACTTTCTCGGCAGGAGCAAGGTGAGATGACAGGAGATCCTGCCCCGGCACTTCGCCC
AATAGCAGCCAGTCCCTTCCCGCTTCAGTGACAACGTCGAGCACAGCTGCGCAAGGAACGCCCGTCGTGG
CCAGCCACGATAGCCGCGCTGCCTCGTCCTGCAGTTCATTCAGGGCACCGGACAGGTCGGTCTTGACAAA
AAGAACCGGGCGCCCCTGCGCTGACAGCCGGAACACGGCGGCATCAGAGCAGCCGATTGTCTGTTGTGCC
CAGTCATAGCCGAATAGCCTCTCCACCCAAGCGGCCGGAGAACCTGCGTGCAATCCATCTTGTTCAATCA
TGATCTGCCTCCTGGGTTTAGTTCCTCACCTTGTCGTATTATACTATGCCGATATACTATGCCGATGATT
AATTGTCAACAGTGGATCCATAACTTCGTATAATGTATGCTATACGAAGTTATATTAGAATTCTTAATTA
AGATTTTACCACATTTGTAGAGGTTTTACTTGCTTAAAAAAACCTCCCACATCTCCCCCTGAACCTGAAA
CATAAAATGAATGCAATTGTTGTTGTTAACTTGTTTATTGCAGCTTATAATGGTTACAAATAAAGCAATA
GCATCACAAATTTCACAAATAAAGCATTTTTTTCACTGCATTCTAGTTGTGGTTTGTCCAAACTCATCAA
TGTATCTTATCATGTCTGCTCGAAGCGGCCTTGCTCAGCGGTGGCAGCAGCCAAATCAGCTTGCATGCCT
GCAGGTCGACTCTAGAATTCTATTAACCGGAAATCTCCAGAGTAGACAGCCAGCGCGCGATCTCGCTGCC
GATCAGGTCCGGGTTGTCTTCTTGCAGCAGATTCAGACCCGGGCCGATGTCCACAGCCTTGCAGTTAGGC
AGGCTTTTGGCCAGGCGAGCGGCTTCGGCCGGTGGGATCAGAACGCCTGGGGTGCCCCAGAACAGCAGCT
TCGGGACAGGGGACTGGTGCAGCCAGTCCATGTATTCTTCGACCAGCGCGACGATGTTCGCTGGCTCACC
GGCGATTGGCAGCTCGTTTGGGAAGCGCCACAGTGGCTCGCGGTCAACAGGATTCAGGAACGGCTCGCGG
TAATGGTCCATCTCGACTTCAGTCAGCGGGCGGACGACACCCATCGGCAGCGTACCCTCGATAAAAACGT
TCTGATCGATGATCAGCTTGCGGCCGACGTCGGTGGTGCGGAAGGCCTGGAAGGTCTCGCGGGCAAATTC
TGGCCATTCGTCCCAGGTCGGGATAGGGCGGATGAACTCCATAAATGCAATACCTTTGACGCGCTCTGGA
TTGCGCTTGGCCCAGTGGAAACCCAGAGCGGAGCCCCAGTCGTGAATGACCAGGACGACCTCTTCCAGAC
CCAGGGCTTCGATGAAGGCATCCATGAAGCGGACGTGGTCGTCGAAGAAATAACCCAGGTCTGGTTTGTC
GGATTTGCCCATACCGATCAGGTCTGGAGCAATGCAGCGATGGGTCGGTGCAACATGCGGGATGATGTTG
CGCCACACGTAGGAGGAGGTCGGGTTACCGTGCAGGAACAGCACAGGGGTGCCATCGCGCGGACCAACAT
CGACGTAGTGCATGCGCTCGCCCAGGACTTCCACATAATGGGGGTCGAATGGAAAGCCAGTACCGATTTC
GGATCCATCGTTATCGCTCTGAAAGTACAGATCCTCAGTGGTTGGCTCGAGAGAAACATGATCCAGGAAA
TCTACTTGAAGTTCTTCTCCAATCAAAGACGCAGCATCAGTATTCCAATCTAAGCGTGCTTTTTTACCTT
TGTGTTCGTGGAGAAGTCTGAACACTGCACAGCACTCTGGTTGCAGGCCCCTCACCTTGAGTGCTTTCAT
AAGGCAGTCATGCAAGCTCATTCCATTTCGCACATTGACCACTGTTCTTTGCTTGTTCGGCAAGAAAACA
CGGATAGTGTTGCTTGTCTTAGAAGGCATGGCGATCGCTAGCCCTATAGTGAGTCGTATTAATACTCTAG
CCTTAAGAGCTGTAATTGAACTGGGAGTGGACACCTGTGGAGAGAAAGGCAAAGTGGATGTCAGTAAGAC
CAATAGGTGCCTATCAGAAACGCAAGAGTCTTCTCTGTCTCGACAAGCCCAGTTTCTATTGGTCTCCTTA
AACCTGTCTTGTAACCTTGATACTTACCTGCCCAGTGCCTCACGACCAACTTCTGCAGCTTAAGTTCGAG
ACTGTTGTGTCAGAAGCACTGACTGCGTTAGCAATTTAACTGTGATAAACTACCGCAATAAAGCTTCTAG
TGATCTGACGGTTCACTAAACCAGCTCTGCTTATATAGACCTCCCACCGTACACGCCTACCGCCCATTTG
CGTCAACGGGGCGGGGTTATTACGACATTTTGGAAAGTCCCGTTGATTTTGGTGCCAAAACAAACTCCCA
TTGACGTCAATGGGGTGGAGACTTGGAAATCCCCGTGAGTCAAACCGCTATCCACGCCCATTGGTGTACT
GCCAAAACCGCATCACCATGGTAATAGCGATGACTAATACGTAGATGTACTGCCAAGTAGGAAAGTCCCG
TAAGGTCATGTACTGGGCATAATGCCAGGCGGGCCATTTACCGTCATTGACGTCAATAGGGGGCGGACTT
GGCATATGATACACTTGATGTACTGCCAAGTGGGCAGTTTACCGTAAATACTCCACCCATTGACGTCAAT
GGAAAGTCCCTATTGGCGTTACTATGGGAACATACGTCATTATTGACGTCAATGGGCGGGGGTCGTTGGG
CGGTCAGCCAGGCGGGCCATTTACCGTAAGTTATGTAACGCGGAACTCCATATATGGGCTATGAACTAAT
GACCCCGTAATTGATTACTATTAATAACTAGTGGCGCGCCAGGGAGGCCTATATAAGCAGAGCTGGTTTA
GTGAACCGTCAGATCGCCCATTTAGGTGACACTATAGAATACAAGCTACTTGTTCTTTTTGCAGCTAGCG
CTCACCATGGTCTTCACACTCGAAGATTTCGTTGGGGACTGGCGACAGACAGCCGGCTACAACCTGGACC
AAGTCCTTGAACAGGGAGGTGTGTCCAGTTTGTTTCAGAATCTCGGGGTGTCCGTAACTCCGATCCAAAG
GATTGTCCTGAGCGGTGAAAATGGGCTGAAGATCGACATCCATGTCATCATCCCGTATGAAGGTCTGAGC
GGCGACCAAATGGGCCAGATCGAAAAAATTTTTAAGGTGGTGTACCCTGTGGATGATCATCACTTTAAGG
TGATCCTGCACTATGGCACACTGGTAATCGACGGGGTTACGCCGAACATGATCGACTATTTCGGACGGCC
GTATGAAGGCATCGCCGTGTTCGACGGCAAAAAGATCACTGTAACAGGGACCCTGTGGAACGGCAACAAA
ATTATCGACGAGCGCCTGATCAACCCCGACGGCTCCCTGCTGTTCCGAGTAACCATCAACGGAGTGACCG
GCTGGCGGCTGTGCGAACGCATTCTGGCGGGCTCGAGCGGCGCGATCGCC
[498 nt withheld, positions 4741-5238]
AAGCTGCGGAAGCTGAACCCTCCTGATGAGAGTGGCCCCGGCTGCATGAGCTGCAAGTGTGTGCTCTCCT
GAGTTTAAACGAATTCGGGCTCGGTACCCGGGGATCCTCTAGAAACACCTAGGCTCTCGTACGAAGTCAG
CTGATAACGTCGACGTATTGCGGCCGCGGATCATAATCAGCCATACCACATTTGTAGAGGTTTTACTTGC
TTTAAAAAACCTCCCACACCTCCCCCTGAACCTGAAACATAAAATGAATGCAATTGTTGTTGTTAACTTG
TTTATTGCAGCTTATAATGGTTACAAATAAAGCAATAGCATCACAAATTTCACAAATAAAGCATTTTTTT
CACTGCCGACGTCTTAATTAACGCGTCTTGCGCAGCACCATGGCCTGAAATAACCTCTGAAAGAGGAACT
TGGTTAGGTACCTTCTGAGGCGGAAAGAACCAGCTGTGGAATGTGTGTCAGTTAGGGTGTGGAAAGTCCC
CAGGCTCCCCAGCAGGCAGAAGTATGCAAAGCATGCATCTCAATTAGTCAGCAACCAGGTGTGGAAAGTC
CCCAGGCTCCCCAGCAGGCAGAAGTATGCAAAGCATGCATCTCAATTAGTCAGCAACCATAGTCCCGCCC
CTAACTCCGCCCATCCCGCCCCTAACTCCGCCCAGTTCCGCCCATTCTCCGCCCCATGGCTGACTAATTT
TTTTTATTTATGCAGAGGCCGAGGCCGCCTCGGCCTCTGAGCTATTCCAGAAGTAGTGAGGAGGCTTTTT
TGGAGGCCTAGGCTTTTGCAAAAAGCTCGATTCTTCTGACACTAGCGCCACCATGGCCAAGCCTTTGTCT
CAAGAAGAATCCACCCTCATTGAAAGAGCAACGGCTACAATCAACAGCATCCCCATCTCTGAAGACTACA
GCGTCGCCAGCGCAGCTCTCTCTAGCGACGGCCGCATCTTCACTGGTGTCAATGTATATCATTTTACTGG
GGGACCTTGTGCAGAACTCGTGGTGCTGGGCACTGCTGCTGCTGCGGCAGCTGGCAACCTGACTTGTATC
GTCGCGATCGGAAATGAGAACAGGGGCATCTTGAGCCCCTGCGGACGGTGCCGACAGGTGCTTCTCGATC
TGCATCCTGGGATCAAAGCCATAGTGAAGGACAGTGATGGACAGCCGACGGCAGTTGGGATTCGTGAATT
GCTGCCCTCTGGTTATGTGTGGGAGGGCTAAACTCTAGCCATCACGATGGCCGCAATAAAATATCTTTAT
TTTCATTACATCTGTGTGTTGGTTTTTTGTGTGACGATTCCGGACTATAAAAGGATCTAGGTGAAGATCC
TTTTTGATAATCTCATGACCAAAATCCCTTAACGTGAGTTTTCGTTCCACTGAGCGTCAGACCCCGTAGA
AAAGATCAAAGGATCTTC
